Addgene plasmid #79256: pAc5.1B-EGFP-DmPAN2
Purpose: Expresses EGFP-tagged DmPAN2 in S2 cells
Depositing lab: Elisa Izaurralde. Depositing organization: Max Planck Institute for Developmental Biology. Publication: GW182 proteins directly recruit cytoplasmic deadenylase complexes to miRNA targets. Braun JE, Huntzinger E, Fauser M, Izaurralde E. Mol Cell. 2011 Oct 7;44(1):120-33. 10.1016/j.molcel.2011.09.007 PubMed 21981923.
Backbone
  Vector backbone: pAc5.1B-EGFP
  Backbone manufacturer: Invitrogen
  Backbone size w/o insert (bp): 6056
  Total vector size (bp): 6089
  Vector type: Schneider 2 cell Expression
Growth in bacteria
  Bacterial resistance: Ampicillin, 100 μg/mL
  Growth temperature: 37°C
  Growth strain: DH5alpha
  Copy number: Low Copy
Gene/Insert
  Gene/Insert name: DmPAN2 (alt name: CG8232)
  Species: D. melanogaster (fly)
  Insert size (bp): 3726
  GenBank ID: NM_136583
  Entrez Gene: PAN2 (a.k.a. Dmel_CG8232, A1Z7K9, CG8232, Dmel\CG8232, Pan2, pan2)
  Promoter: Ac5 promoter
  Tag / fusion protein: EGFP (N terminal on backbone)
  Cloning method: Restriction Enzyme; 5′ cloning site EcoRV (not destroyed); 3′ cloning site SacII (not destroyed)
  Sequencing primers: 5′ EGFP-forw; 3′ Bgh rev primer
Terms and licenses: Academic/Nonprofit Terms; Industry Terms: Not Available to Industry
How to cite: pAc5.1B-EGFP-DmPAN2 was a gift from Elisa Izaurralde (Addgene plasmid # 79256 ; http://n2t.net/addgene:79256 ; RRID:Addgene_79256)
