[The description below was written by a language model from this plasmid's Addgene catalogue record and pLannotate feature annotations shown in this document.]
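Description:
pAc5.1B-EGFP-DmPAN2 is a plasmid for expressing a fluorescently tagged deadenylase subunit in Drosophila Schneider 2 (S2) cells. It is built on pAc5.1B-EGFP, a derivative of a commercial insect expression backbone that already carries EGFP upstream of the cloning sites. In bacteria it replicates from a ColE1/pUC-type origin and is selected with ampicillin through the β-lactamase gene and its own promoter. The catalogue lists it as low copy even though the annotated origin is of the high-copy family. No selectable marker for insect cells is annotated, so the design points to transient transfection.

Expression is driven by the Drosophila actin 5C (Ac5) promoter, a strong constitutive promoter in fly cells. It is followed by the EGFP coding sequence and then the D. melanogaster PAN2 (CG8232) open reading frame, inserted between EcoRV and SacII, giving an N-terminal EGFP fusion. PAN2 is the catalytic subunit of the PAN2–PAN3 poly(A) nuclease complex, one of the cytoplasmic deadenylases acting in general and miRNA-mediated mRNA turnover. A backbone V5 epitope lies just downstream of the insert, but the record does not say whether it is translated in frame with PAN2. An SV40 polyadenylation region follows the cassette. Short fragments annotated as SV40 large T antigen and tetracycline resistance appear to be non-functional backbone remnants.

The listed total vector size is inconsistent with the backbone plus insert sizes. The depositor's full sequence of 9,782 nt matches that sum and is the more reliable figure. The plasmid comes from work on the recruitment of deadenylase complexes to miRNA targets by GW182 proteins, where an EGFP-tagged PAN2 would suit localisation and interaction assays in S2 cells.
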