Features (pLannotate 1.2.2; 10 found; start..end, strand, type, name):
     56..2568    +  promoter       Ac5 promoter: Drosophila melanogaster actin 5C promoter
   2588..3304    +  CDS            EGFP: EGFP is a basic (constitutively fluorescent) green fluorescent protein published in 1996, derived from Aequorea victoria. It is reported to be a rapidly-maturing weak dimer with moderate acid sensitivity.
   3329..7051    +  CDS            PAN2: PAN2_DROME - Experimental evidence at protein level: Swiss-Prot protein existence level 1. Catalytic subunit of the poly(A)-nuclease (PAN) deadenylation complex, one of two cytoplasmic mRNA deadenylases involved in general and miRNA-mediated mRNA turnover. PAN specifically shortens poly(A) tails of RNA and the activity is stimulated by poly(A)-binding protein (PABP). PAN deadenylation is followed by rapid degradation of the shortened mRNA tails by the CCR4-NOT complex. Deadenylated mRNAs are then degraded by two alternative mechanisms, namely exosome-mediated 3'-5' exonucleolytic degradation,
   7067..7108    +  CDS            V5 tag: epitope tag from simian virus 5
   7208..7342    -  polyA_signal   SV40 poly(A) signal: SV40 polyadenylation signal
   7365..7449    -  CDS            large T antigen (fragment): large T antigen from SV40 (simian virus 40)
   7450..7920    +  CDS            TcR (fragment): tetracycline efflux protein; tet; confers resistance to tetracycline
   7964..8552    -  rep_origin     ori: high-copy-number ColE1/pMB1/pBR322/pUC origin of replication
   8723..9583    -  CDS            AmpR: β-lactamase; bla; confers resistance to ampicillin, carbenicillin, and related antibiotics
   9584..9688    -  promoter       AmpR promoter: bla
>Addgene plasmid #79256 | pAc5.1B-EGFP-DmPAN2 | depositor full sequence | sequence record 148405 | pAc5.1B-EGFP-DmPAN2 sequence 9782 bps
CTTCAAGGAATTAATTCTATATTCTAAAAACACAAATGATACTTCTAAAAAAAATCATGAATGGCATCAA
CTCTGAATCAAATCTTTGCAGATGCACCTACTTCTCATTTCCACTGTCACATCATTTTTCCAGATCTCGC
TGCCTGTTATGTGGCCCACAAACCAAGACACGTTTTATGGCCATTAAAGCTGGCTGATCGTCGCCAAACA
CCAAATACATATCAATATGTACATTCGAGAAAGAAGCGATCAAAGAAGCGTCTTCGGGCGAGTAGGAGAA
TGCGGAGGAGAAGGAGAACGAGCTGATCTAGTATCTCTCCACAATCCAATGCCAACTGACCAACTGGCCA
TATTCGGAGCAATTTGAAGCCAATTTCCATCGCCTGGCGATCGCTCCATTCTTGGCTATATGTTTTTCAC
CGTTCCCGGGGCCATTTTCAAAGACTCGTCGGTAAGATAAGATTGTGTCACTCGCTGTCTCTCTTCATTT
GTCGAAGAATGCTGAGGAATTTCGCGATGACGTCGGCGAGTATTTTGAAGAATGAGAATAATTTGTATTT
ATACGAAAATCAGTTAGTGGAATTTTCTACAAAAACATGTTATCTATAGATAATTTTGTTGCAAAATATG
TTGACTATGACAAAGATTGTATGTATATACCTTTAATGTATTCTCATTTTCTTATGTATTTATAATGGCA
ATGATGATACTGATGATATTTTAAGATGATGCCAGACCACAGGCTGATTTCTGCGTCTTTTGCCGAACGC
AGTGCATGTGCGGTTGTTGTTTTTTGGAATAGTTTCAATTTTCGGACTGTCCGCTTTGATTTCAGTTTCT
TGGCTTATTCAAAAAGCAAAGTAAAGCCAAAAAAGCGAGATGGCAATACCAAATGCGGCAAAACGGTAGT
GGAAGGAAAGGGGTGCGGGGCAGCGGAAGGAAGGGTGGGGCGGGGCGTGGCGGGGTCTGTGGCTGGGCGC
GACGTCACCGACGTTGGAGCCACTCCTTTGACCATGTGTGCGTGTGTGTATTATTCGTGTCTCGCCACTC
GCCGGTTGTTTTTTTCTTTTTATCTCGCTCTCTCTAGCGCCATCTCGTACGCATGCTCAACGCACCGCAT
GTTGCCGTGTCCTTTATGCGTCATTTTGGCTCGAAATAGGCAATTATTTAAACAAAGATTAGTCAACGAA
AACGCTAAAATAAATAAGTCTACAATATGGTTACTTATTGCCATGTGTGTGCAGCCAACGATAGCAACAA
AAGCAACAACACAGTGGCTTTCCCTCTTTCACTTTTTGTTTGCAAGCGCGTGCGAGCAAGACGGCACGAC
CGGCAAACGCAATTACGCTGACAAAGAGCAGACGAAGTTTTGGCCGAAAAACATCAAGGCGCCTGATACG
AATGCATTTGCAATAACAATTGCGATATTTAATATTGTTTATGAAGCTGTTTGACTTCAAAACACACAAA
AAAAAAAATAAAACAAATTATTTGAAAGAGAATTAGGAATCGGACAGCTTATCGTTACGGGCTAACAGCA
CACCGAGACGAAATAGCTTACCTGACGTCACAGCCTCTGGAAGAACTGCCGCCAAGCAGAGAGAGAGAGA
AAAAGAGGGAGAGCAGCTTAGACCGCATGTGCTTGTGTGTGAGGCGTCTCTCTCTTCGTCTCCTGTTTGC
GCAAACGCATAGACTGCACTGAGAAAATCGATTACCTATTTTTTATGAATGAATATTTGCACTATTACTA
TTCAAAACTATTAAGATAGCAATCACATTCAATAGCCAAATACTATACCACCTGAGCGATGCAACGAAAT
GATCAATTTGAGCAAAAATGCTGCATATTTAGGACGGCATCATTATAGAAATGCTTCTTGCTGTGTACTT
TTCTCTCGTCTGGCAGCTGTTTCGCCGTTATTGTTAAAACCGGCTTAAGTTAGGTGTGTTTTCTACGACT
AGTGATGCCCCTACTAGAAGATGTGTGTTGCACAAATGTCCCTGAATAACCAATTTGAAGTGCAGATAGC
AGTAAACGTAAGCTAATATGAATATTATTTAACTGTAATGTTTTAATATCGCTGGACATTACTAATAAAC
CCACTATAAACACATGTACATATGTATGTTTTGGCATACAATGAGTAGTTGGGGAAAAAATGTGTAAAAG
CACCGTGACCATCACAGCATAAAGATAACCAGCTGAAGTATCGAATATGAGTAACCCCCAAATTGAATCA
CATGCCGCAACTGATAGGACCCATGGAAGTACACTCTTCATGGCGATATACAAGACACACACAAGCACGA
ACACCCAGTTGCGGAGGAAATTCTCCGTAAATGAAAACCCAATCGGCGAACAATTCATACCCATATATGG
TAAAAGTTTTGAACGCGACTTGAGAGCGGAGAGCATTGCGGCTGATAAGGTTTTAGCGCTAAGCGGGCTT
TATAAAACGGGCTGCGGGACCAGTTTTCATATCACTACCGTTTGAGTTCTTGTGCTGTGTGGATACTCCT
CCCGACACAAAGCCGCTCCATCAGCCAGCAGTCGTCTAATCCAGAGACCCCGGATCGGGGTACCAACATG
GTGAGCAAGGGCGAGGAGCTGTTCACCGGGGTGGTGCCCATCCTGGTCGAGCTGGACGGCGACGTAAACG
GCCACAAGTTCAGCGTGTCCGGCGAGGGCGAGGGCGATGCCACCTACGGCAAGCTGACCCTGAAGTTCAT
CTGCACCACCGGCAAGCTGCCCGTGCCCTGGCCCACCCTCGTGACCACCCTGACCTACGGCGTGCAGTGC
TTCAGCCGCTACCCCGACCACATGAAGCAGCACGACTTCTTCAAGTCCGCCATGCCCGAAGGCTACGTCC
AGGAGCGCACCATCTTCTTCAAGGACGACGGCAACTACAAGACCCGCGCCGAGGTGAAGTTCGAGGGCGA
CACCCTGGTGAACCGCATCGAGCTGAAGGGCATCGACTTCAAGGAGGACGGCAACATCCTGGGGCACAAG
CTGGAGTACAACTACAACAGCCACAACGTCTATATCATGGCCGACAAGCAGAAGAACGGCATCAAGGTGA
ACTTCAAGATCCGCCACAACATCGAGGACGGCAGCGTGCAGCTCGCCGACCACTACCAGCAGAACACCCC
CATCGGCGACGGCCCCGTGCTGCTGCCCGACAACCACTACCTGAGCACCCAGTCCGCCCTGAGCAAAGAC
CCCAACGAGAAGCGCGATCACATGGTCCTGCTGGAGTTCGTGACCGCCGCCGGGATCACTCTCGGCATGG
ACGAGCTGTACAAGCCAAGCTTGAATTCTGCAGATATCATGGATTACGTGTATTGCGGCACCGACCCCAT
CGGGGCCTCCGAAGACATACTAAGTGTTTATGACGCGGGATCTGCGCCGGGAAACGGGCACTTTTCGCCC
AGCTTCAATGGATTCAACATCGGCACCACCGATCCGGAATATGTGGAGCTTGTGCCCGTGCTTGCCGACG
GCGGGGAGCACTTCGGCGTTTCCAGCGTGGCGTTCGACGACTACGAAGAGCTGCTGTGGATGGGCAACCA
GGGCGGCCACGTCACATCGTACTACACAAACTCCATGCAGAAGTACACATCCTTTCAGGTCCACGCCACC
GACATTGTGCGCGACATCTCCACCCTGGACTCCGGAGTGCTGGCGCTCACGCAGACCTCGCTGCGTCATC
AGATCCGCAGGGGTCTGCCCAAGTTTACCTTCAAATCGAACAACATGAAGGAGATGGTGAGCATGCTGCA
GCTATCACCGCATCGTCTGGTCATGGCCGGACTGCAGGACGAGCTTATCGACTTCGACCTGCGCACGCTC
AAGGAAACCCGCATAGAGCATGTGGGTGCCGGCGGATGCACGGTGCTACGCAAGAATTCACGTTATCTGT
TTGCCGGCGACCAGCTGGGAACGGTAACGTTGCGCGACCTGAACAGCCTGAGTGTTCAGCACACAATCAA
GACGCACACCAACATCCTTTCGGACTTCAGTGTCCAGGGAAATCTGCTAATCTCTTGCGGCTACAGCGGA
AGGCAAAATAACCTGGCCATCGACCGCTTCCTAATGGTCTACGATCTGCGCATGCTGCGCCTGATCGCGC
CCATTCAAGTGATGATTGATCCGCAGATGTTGAAGTTCCTGCCATCGCTGACATCCCAACTGGCCGTCGT
GTCCAGCTACGGCCAGGTTCAGCTGGTGGACACTGTGGAGCTCAGCGAGCCGCGAGTATCCATGTACCAG
ATCAACACCAACGGCAGCCAGTGCCTCAGCTTCGACATTAGCTCCTCTTCACAGGCCATGGCATTTGGGG
ACCAGTCGGGCCACATCAACATGATTGCCGCTGTACAAACGCCTCAGCCGCAGTTCAATCTCTACTCGCG
AAGCACAGAGTTTGCGGACGTGGTGCCACAGCTGCCGATGGTCTCCATTACGGACACCAACTTTCCGCTA
TCGTCGGTCATGCTACCGCACTTGACGACGGGCACACAATGGTTCTCAGATTGGCCGGAGGAACTGCTGC
GCTACCGCTACCACAGGCCCAAGACCATTGATCCCGAAGTGCTGAGCAACATGAAAATGCAGGGACCGAT
TGGATACTCGCCAAACCCACGCACCGCCCGTCGTAATCAAATTCCGTACGTGATTGAGCAGGGCGGCGTG
TGCAGTCCGAACGGAAATGGAACTGCGGCGGCGACCAAGGCGGAGAACGGTGTGAAAATCATTCCACGGC
GGTATCGCAAAGTCGAGCTGAAGTACACGAAGCTGGGCACCCAGGACTTTGACTTTGACCAGCATAATCA
AACATGTTTCGCGGGGCTGGAGGCAACGCTACCGAACTCCTACTGCAATGCTATGCTACAGATTTTGTAT
TTCACCGACGCGCTTCGCGTGAAGCTGCTGGAGCATTCGTGCATCAAGGAGTTTTGCCTGTCCTGCGAAC
TAGGGTTCCTCTTCAACATGCTGGATAAAAGTACCGCTTCTTCACCTTGCCAGGCCAGCAATTTCCTGCG
ATCTTTCCGCACTGTGCCAGAGGCCTCGGCACTGGGATTGATTCTCACCGACCGCTCATCGAACGTCAAT
CTAATATCGCTGATACAGAACTGGAACCGATTCATTTTGCATCAAATGCATTACGAAATATTCGATTCTA
GCAAGAACGCATCCACCTACAGCGGATCTGTGCAAACATCAACGAACGCGGAAAACGCGGGCTCTTCAGA
AACAAGTGGCTCCTCGGACCTTTACGATTCCATAAGTGATGAGAACTCCAAGGAGGACGATCGGGAACGC
AGTAAGATCAACGCAGAAACTGACATCAGTAAGATCTTTGGGACCAAGCAAATCTGTATAAACCGCTGCA
TCAAATGCCAAGAAGAGAAGATAAAGGAAAGCATTCTACTTGCCTGCAATTTGTCGTATCCCAACCACAT
CAAAGATAGTGATCAGTATTTCAACTTTGGCACCATTTTGAAGCGATCTCTCAGCTCCGAGAAGAGTATT
CAGGCCTTCTGCGAGAGATGTAAGAAGTTTTCGCCAACCAATCAGAGCGTGAAGGTGACTTCGCTTCCGC
AAATTCTGTCCATTAACTGTGGCCTCAACAACGAAAAAGACATTACCTTCCTGAAGCGCCAGCTCAATCG
CTGCAGCGAAAAGACGACTGTTGATGCGGCCGCTTCCTTGAGCACAAGCAAGCCGTGTCGATATGGAGCC
AACTGTTCGCGAAGTGACTGCCATTTCATGCATCCGGATCGAAAATCTCCATCGCACACAAGCCAACCGA
ATGCTGTCAACAATTCTCCCAATGGACGCCAAAAGTCCTGGTTTCCCCTTACATTTACTATGGGCATCAA
TGACCAAGGTGAGGTGCAGGTGCAAACTCAATCAGATGCAAGCAGTGGCAAATCGGAACAGGAGGAGGAA
ACGGAAAAGCCACCAACAAAGGGCTTGGACAACAATCGGATGTACGCGCTGCATGCCGTGGTGTGCCAAG
TCGATGATGGTACCCAAAAGAACTTGGTATCGTTGATAAATGTGCAGCGGCCATACCACACCATGAAACT
GGCTGAATCTGCAGATGACCCTCAGAGTCAATGGTATATTTTTAATGATTTTAGCATATCGCCCGTTTCG
CCACAAGAATCGGTATGGTTCACATTGGATTGGAAAGTTCCTTGCATACTCTTCTACAGACACGTAGAGG
ATGACTCTGAGTCTGCTAGTACTACTAGCTCGACCGTCACGGAAAGTGAAGAAACCATTCCATCAGAGAG
CAGCAGCGGCTCGCCAACAAATCTATCCAACCCTTTTCTAGAGGAAATTGTGAGTCCTATGCTAGGCAAC
TTAAGTGCAGACGCCACGCTGCAGCCCCTGCAGTCAGATGAAATGCCGCAGTCGGGTGATCTGGTCGCAA
TGGATGCCGAGTTCGTTACCCTAAATCCAGAGGAAAATGAGATTCGCCCGGATGGCAAAACGGCGACCAT
TAAGCCATGCCACATGAGTGTGGCCCGGATTTCATGTATACGAGGACAAGGCCCGGCTGAAGGAGTTCCA
TTCATGGACGATTACATATCCACCCAGGAGAAGGTCGTGGACTACCTAACTCAGTTCTCGGGAATCAAGC
CTGGCGACTTGGACGCTAACTTCAGCAAAAAGCGACTGACTGCCTTGAAGTACTCATACCAGAAATTAAA
ATACCTCGTTGACGTAGGAGTAATATTTGTCGGACATGGTCTGAAGAACGACTTTAGGGTCATAAACATC
TATGTACCGTCGGAGCAGATAATAGATACGGTGCACCTGTTTCACATGCCACATCATCGCATGGTTTCCC
TAAGATTTCTAGCCTGGCATTTCTTGGGTACTAAGATTCAGTCCGAGACGCACGACTCCATCGAAGATGC
ACGGACCACTCTGCAGCTCTACAAGCACTATTTGAAGCTGCAGGAGGAGAAGAAGTTTGCCAACGCTCTC
AAGAATCTTTACGAACGCGGAAAGCAGCTGCAGTGGAAGGTTCCAGAGGACTGACCGCGGTTCGAAGGTA
AGCCTATCCCTAACCCTCTCCTCGGTCTCGATTCTACGCGTACCGGTCATCATCACCATCACCATTGAGT
TTAAACCCGCTGATCAGCCTCGACTGTGCCTTCTAAGGCCTGAGCTCGCTGATCAGCCTCGATCGAGGAT
CCAGACATGATAAGATACATTGATGAGTTTGGACAAACCACAACTAGAATGCAGTGAAAAAAATGCTTTA
TTTGTGAAATTTGTGATGCTATTGCTTTATTTGTAACCATTATAAGCTGCAATAAACAAGTTAACAACAA
CAATTGCATTCATTTTATGTTTCAGGTTCAGGGGGAGGTGTGGGAGGTTTTTTAAAGCAAGTAAAACCTC
TACAAATGTGGTATGGCTGATTATGATCAGTCGACCGATGCCCTTGAGAGCCTTCAACCCAGTCAGCTCC
TTCCGGTGGGCGCGGGGCATGACTATCGTCGCCGCACTTATGACTGTCTTCTTTATCATGCAACTCGTAG
GACAGGTGCCGGCAGCGCTCTGGGTCATTTTCGGCGAGGACCGCTTTCGCTGGAGCGCGACGATGATCGG
CCTGTCGCTTGCGGTATTCGGAATCTTGCACGCCCTCGCTCAAGCCTTCGTCACTGGTCCCGCCACCAAA
CGTTTCGGCGAGAAGCAGGCCATTATCGCCGGCATGGCGGCCGACGCGCTGGGCTACGTCTTGCTGGCGT
TCGCGACGCGAGGCTGGATGGCCTTCCCCATTATGATTCTTCTCGCTTCCGGCGGCATCGGGATGCCCGC
GTTGCAGGCCATGCTGTCCAGGCAGGTAGATGACGACCATCAGGGACAGCTTCAAGGATCGCTCGCGGCT
CTTACCAGCCAGCAAAAGGCCAGGAACCGTAAAAAGGCCGCGTTGCTGGCGTTTTTCCATAGGCTCCGCC
CCCCTGACGAGCATCACAAAAATCGACGCTCAAGTCAGAGGTGGCGAAACCCGACAGGACTATAAAGATA
CCAGGCGTTTCCCCCTGGAAGCTCCCTCGTGCGCTCTCCTGTTCCGACCCTGCCGCTTACCGGATACCTG
TCCGCCTTTCTCCCTTCGGGAAGCGTGGCGCTTTCTCAATGCTCACGCTGTAGGTATCTCAGTTCGGTGT
AGGTCGTTCGCTCCAAGCTGGGCTGTGTGCACGAACCCCCCGTTCAGCCCGACCGCTGCGCCTTATCCGG
TAACTATCGTCTTGAGTCCAACCCGGTAAGACACGACTTATCGCCACTGGCAGCAGCCACTGGTAACAGG
ATTAGCAGAGCGAGGTATGTAGGCGGTGCTACAGAGTTCTTGAAGTGGTGGCCTAACTACGGCTACACTA
GAAGGACAGTATTTGGTATCTGCGCTCTGCTGAAGCCAGTTACCTTCGGAAAAAGAGTTGGTAGCTCTTG
ATCCGGCAAACAAACCACCGCTGGTAGCGGTGGTTTTTTTGTTTGCAAGCAGCAGATTACGCGCAGAAAA
AAAGGATCTCAAGAAGATCCTTTGATCTTTTCTACGGGGTCTGACGCTCAGTGGAACGAAAACTCACGTT
AAGGGATTTTGGTCATGAGATTATCAAAAAGGATCTTCACCTAGATCCTTTTAAATTAAAAATGAAGTTT
TAAATCAATCTAAAGTATATATGAGTAAACTTGGTCTGACAGTTACCAATGCTTAATCAGTGAGGCACCT
ATCTCAGCGATCTGTCTATTTCGTTCATCCATAGTTGCCTGACTCCCCGTCGTGTAGATAACTACGATAC
GGGAGGGCTTACCATCTGGCCCCAGTGCTGCAATGATACCGCGAGACCCACGCTCACCGGCTCCAGATTT
ATCAGCAATAAACCAGCCAGCCGGAAGGGCCGAGCGCAGAAGTGGTCCTGCAACTTTATCCGCCTCCATC
CAGTCTATTAATTGTTGCCGGGAAGCTAGAGTAAGTAGTTCGCCAGTTAATAGTTTGCGCAACGTTGTTG
CCATTGCTGCAGGCATCGTGGTGTCACGCTCGTCGTTTGGTATGGCTTCATTCAGCTCCGGTTCCCAACG
ATCAAGGCGAGTTACATGATCCCCCATGTTGTGCAAAAAAGCGGTTAGCTCCTTCGGTCCTCCGATCGTT
GTCAGAAGTAAGTTGGCCGCAGTGTTATCACTCATGGTTATGGCAGCACTGCATAATTCTCTTACTGTCA
TGCCATCCGTAAGATGCTTTTCTGTGACTGGTGAGTACTCAACCAAGTCATTCTGAGAATAGTGTATGCG
GCGACCGAGTTGCTCTTGCCCGGCGTCAACACGGGATAATACCGCGCCACATAGCAGAACTTTAAAAGTG
CTCATCATTGGAAAACGTTCTTCGGGGCGAAAACTCTCAAGGATCTTACCGCTGTTGAGATCCAGTTCGA
TGTAACCCACTCGTGCACCCAACTGATCTTCAGCATCTTTTACTTTCACCAGCGTTTCTGGGTGAGCAAA
AACAGGAAGGCAAAATGCCGCAAAAAAGGGAATAAGGGCGACACGGAAATGTTGAATACTCATACTCTTC
CTTTTTCAATATTATTGAAGCATTTATCAGGGTTATTGTCTCATGAGCGGATACATATTTGAATGTATTT
AGAAAAATAAACAAATAGGGGTTCCGCGCACATTTCCCCGAAAAGTGCCACCTGACGTCTAAGAAACCAT
TATTATCATGACATTAACCTATAAAAATAGGCGTATCACGAGGCCCTTTCGT
