>Addgene plasmid #79256 | pAc5.1B-EGFP-DmPAN2 | addgene partial sequence | sequence record 153166 | EGFP-C 5'-CATGGTCCTGCTGGAGTTCGTG-3'
CTGTACAAGCCAAGCTTGAATTCTGCAGATATCATGGATTACGTGTATTGCGGCACCGACCCCATCGGGG
CCTCCGAAGACATACTAAGTGTTTATGACGCGGGATCTGCGCCGGGAAACGGGCACTTTTCGCCCAGCTT
CAATGGATTCAACATCGGCACCACCGATCCGGAATATGTGGAGCTTGTGCCCGTGCTTGCCGACGGCGGG
GAGCACTTCGGCGTTTCCAGCGTGGCGTTCGACGACTACGAAGAGCTGCTGTGGATGGGCAACCAGGGCG
GCCACGTCACATCGTACTACACAAACTCCATGCAGAAGTACACATCCTTTCAGGTCCACGCCACCGACAT
TGTGCGCGACATCTCCACCCTGGACTCCGGAGTGCTGGCGCTCACGCAGACCTCGCTGCGTCATCAGATC
CGCAGGGGTCTGCCCAAGTTTACCTTCAAATCGAACAACATGAAGGAGATGGTGAGCATGCTGCAGCTAT
CACCGCATCGTCTGGTCATGGCCGGACTGCAGGACGAGCTTATCGACTTCGACCTGCGCACGCTCAAGGA
AACCCGCATAGAGCATGTGGGTGCCGGCGGATGCACGGTGCTACGCAAGAATTCACGTTATCTGTTTGCC
GGCGACCAGCTGGGAACGGTAACGTTGCGCGACCTGAACAGCCTGAGTGTTCAGCACACAATCAAGACGC
ACACCAACATCCTTTCGGACTTCAGTGTCCAGGGAAATCTGCTAATCTCTTGCGGCTACAGCGGAAGGCA
AAATAACCTGGCCATCGACCGCTTCCTAATGGTCTACGATCTGCGCATGCTGCGCCTGATCGCGCCCATT
CAAGTGATGATTGATCCGCAGATGTTGAAGTTCCTGCCATCGCTGACATCCCAACTGGCCGTCGTGTCCA
GCTACGGCCAGGTTCAGCTGGTGGACACTGTGGAGCTCAGCGAGCCGCGAGTATCCATGTACCAGATCAA
CACCAACGGCAGCCAGTGCCTCAGCTTCG
