>Addgene plasmid #79256 | pAc5.1B-EGFP-DmPAN2 | addgene partial sequence | sequence record 153167 | EBV-rev 5'-GTGGTTTGTCCAAACTCATC-3'
GGATCCTCGATCGAGGCTGATCAGCGAGCTCAGGCCTTAGAAGGCACAGTCGAGGCTGATCAGCGGGTTT
AAACTCAATGGTGATGGTGATGATGACCGGTACGCGTAGAATCGAGACCGAGGAGAGGGTTAGGGATAGG
CTTACCTTCGAACCGCGGTCAGTCCTCTGGAACCTTCCACTGCAGCTGCTTTCCGCGTTCGTAAAGATTC
TTGAGAGCGTTGGCAAACTTCTTCTCCTCCTGCAGCTTCAAATAGTGCTTGTAGAGCTGCAGAGTGGTCC
GTGCATCTTCGATGGAGTCGTGCGTCTCGGACTGAATCTTAGTACCCAAGAAATGCCAGGCTAGAAATCT
TAGGGAAACCATGCGATGATGTGGCATGTGAAACAGGTGCACCGTATCTATTATCTGCTCCGACGGTACA
TAGATGTTTATGACCCTAAAGTCGTTCTTCAGACCATGTCCGACAAATATTACTCCTACGTCAACGAGGT
ATTTTAATTTCTGGTATGAGTACTTCAAGGCAGTCAGTCGCTTTTTGCTGAAGTTAGCGTCCAAGTCGCC
AGGCTTGATTCCCGAGAACTGAGTTAGGTAGTCCACGACCTTCTCCTGGGTGGATATGTAATCGTCCATG
AATGGAACTCCTTCAGCCGGGCCTTGTCCTCGTATACATGAAATCCGGGCCACACTCATGTGGCATGGCT
TAATGGTCGCCGTTTTGCCATCCGGGCGAATCTCATTTTCCTCTGGATTTAGGGTAACGAACTCGGCATC
CATTGCGACCAGATCACCCGACTGCGGCATTTCATCTGACTGCAGGGGCTGCAGCGTGGCGTCTGCACTT
AAGTTGCCTAGCATAGGACTCACAATTTCCTCTAGAAAAGGGTTGGATAGATTTGTTGGCGAGCCGCTGC
TGCTCTCTGATGGAATGGTTTCTTCACTTTCCGTGACGGTCGAGCTAGTAGTACTAGCAGA
